Addgene plasmid #72518: pJK546
Purpose: Produces Acetobacter aceti 1023 hypothetical protein in purSyQL cluster (AaOrfY)
Depositing lab: T. J. Kappock. Depositing organization: Purdue University.
Backbone
  Vector backbone: pETDuet-1
  Backbone size w/o insert (bp): 5420
  Total vector size (bp): 5723
  Vector type: Bacterial Expression
Growth in bacteria
  Bacterial resistance: Ampicillin, 100 μg/mL
  Growth temperature: 37°C
  Growth strain: DH5alpha
  Copy number: Unknown
Gene/Insert
  Gene/Insert name: hypothetical protein in purSQL operon (alt names: orfY; AZ09_06380)
  Species: Acetobacter aceti 1023
  Mutation: contains additional Ala2
  GenBank ID: KDE20459
  Promoter: T7
  Cloning method: Restriction Enzyme; 5′ cloning site NcoI (not destroyed); 3′ cloning site HindIII (not destroyed)
  Sequencing primers: 5′ pET upstream primer; 3′ DuetDOWN1
Terms and licenses: Academic/Nonprofit Terms; Industry Terms: Not Available to Industry
How to cite: pJK546 was a gift from T. J. Kappock (Addgene plasmid # 72518 ; http://n2t.net/addgene:72518 ; RRID:Addgene_72518)
