[The description below was written by a language model from this plasmid's Addgene catalogue record and pLannotate feature annotations shown in this document.]
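Description:
pJK546 is a bacterial expression plasmid built on pETDuet-1, a two-cassette T7 vector for E. coli, and it produces a hypothetical protein from Acetobacter aceti 1023 known as OrfY (AaOrfY, locus AZ09_06380), encoded within the purS-purQ-purL gene cluster. The coding region was inserted between the NcoI and HindIII sites, both of which remain intact. This places it in the first of the two Duet expression units, downstream of the T7 promoter that spans the sequence origin, its lac operator and the phage T7 gene 10 ribosome binding site. Cloning through NcoI accounts for the recorded change, an extra alanine at position 2. The automated feature table does not annotate the insert itself, but the unannotated gap between the first RBS and the second T7 promoter corresponds to it. No affinity tag is annotated in that region or mentioned in the record.

The second T7 promoter/lac operator unit appears to be empty. It is followed only by the vector's S-Tag fragment and the T7 terminator, which ends transcription from both cassettes. A plasmid-borne lacI gene with its own promoter supplies the lac repressor, so expression stays off until IPTG or lactose induction in a host that provides T7 RNA polymerase. Propagation relies on a ColE1/pBR322-type origin accompanied by rop and bom, which generally gives a moderate copy number, although the record lists copy number as unknown. Selection is by ampicillin through β-lactamase, and an f1 origin is also present. The short TcR fragments are pBR322-derived backbone remnants and are not functional markers. The construct is intended for recombinant production of AaOrfY, presumably for characterising this uncharacterised protein from a purine biosynthesis gene cluster.
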