Features (pLannotate 1.2.2; 20 found; start..end, strand, type, name):
      3..27      +  protein_bind   lac operator: The lac repressor binds to the lac operator to inhibit transcription in E. coli. This inhibition can be relieved by adding lactose or isopropyl-β-D-thiogalactopyranoside (IPTG). lac repressor encoded by lacI
     42..64      +  RBS            RBS: efficient ribosome binding site from bacteriophage T7 gene 10 (Olins and Rangwala, 1989)
    517..535     +  promoter       T7 promoter: promoter for bacteriophage T7 RNA polymerase
    536..560     +  protein_bind   lac operator: The lac repressor binds to the lac operator to inhibit transcription in E. coli. This inhibition can be relieved by adding lactose or isopropyl-β-D-thiogalactopyranoside (IPTG). lac repressor encoded by lacI
    669..710     +  CDS            S-Tag (fragment): affinity and epitope tag derived from pancreatic ribonuclease A
    740..757     +  CDS            SET1 (fragment): solubility-enhancement tag derived from T7 phage gene 10B
    765..812     +  terminator     T7 terminator: transcription terminator for bacteriophage T7 RNA polymerase
    849..1304    +  rep_origin     f1 ori (sequence partly withheld): f1 bacteriophage origin of replication; arrow indicates direction of (+) strand synthesis
   1419..2279    -  CDS            AmpR: β-lactamase; bla; confers resistance to ampicillin, carbenicillin, and related antibiotics
   2280..2372    -  promoter       AmpR promoter: bla
   2453..3041    +  rep_origin     ori: high-copy-number ColE1/pMB1/pBR322/pUC origin of replication
   3227..3369    -  misc_feature   bom: basis of mobility region from pBR322
   3471..3662    -  CDS            rop: Rop protein, which maintains plasmids at low copy number; rop
   3679..4059    +  CDS            YPB1_ECOLX: Protein predicted: Swiss-Prot protein existence level 4. From Escherichia coli.
   4121..4185    -  CDS            TcR (fragment): tetracycline efflux protein; tet; confers resistance to tetracycline
   4200..4221    -  protein_bind   CAP binding site: CAP binding activates transcription in the presence of cAMP. E. coli catabolite activator protein
   4234..5316    -  CDS            lacI: lac repressor; lacI; The lac repressor binds to the lac operator to inhibit transcription in E. coli. This inhibition can be relieved by adding lactose or isopropyl-β-D-thiogalactopyranoside (IPTG).
   5317..5394    -  promoter       lacI promoter: lacI
   5402..5681    -  CDS            TcR (fragment): tetracycline efflux protein; tet; confers resistance to tetracycline
   5707..2       +  promoter       T7 promoter (across the origin): promoter for bacteriophage T7 RNA polymerase
>Addgene plasmid #72518 | pJK546 | depositor full sequence | sequence record 132601 | pJK546 sequence 5723 bps
GGGGAATTGTGAGCGGATAACAATTCCCCTCTAGAAATAATTTTGTTTAACTTTAAGAAGGAGATATACC
ATGGCAAAGCGCACCCTTCTTATAGCGCTGGCATTGGCATGCGCGGCACCGGGCTTGGCCCATGCCCAGC
GCATTGCGCCCATGAAGGCAGGTAACTTTGCCCGCCTTTGTACGCGCGCCACTAGTGCTGGCATTTGCGA
TGCCTATATTGGCGGCCTGACGGATGGGGTCTCTCTTTCCAAAATCAATGATCGGAACGAGGGGGATCCT
TCTGCGCCTGCTGGTTTTTGTGTTCCCGCTACAGAAACCATGCCCGTTATGCGCTCCAAGGTACTTACCT
GGCTGAAAGCGCATTCTGAAACACTGGACAAGCCGGTTGGTGAAAGTGTTTTTGCCGCCCTGCACGCCTC
TTATCCGTGCAGTGTGAAAAAATGAAAGCTTGCGGCCGCATAATGCTTAAGTCGAACAGAAAGTAATCGT
ATTGTACACGGCCGCATAATCGAAATTAATACGACTCACTATAGGGGAATTGTGAGCGGATAACAATTCC
CCATCTTAGTATATTAGTTAAGTATAAGAAGGAGATATACATATGGCAGATCTCAATTGGATATCGGCCG
GCCACGCGATCGCTGACGTCGGTACCCTCGAGTCTGGTAAAGAAACCGCTGCTGCGAAATTTGAACGCCA
GCACATGGACTCGTCTACTAGCGCAGCTTAATTAACCTAGGCTGCTGCCACCGCTGAGCAATAACTAGCA
TAACCCCTTGGGGCCTCTAAACGGGTCTTGAGGGGTTTTTTGCTGAAAGGAGGAACTATATCCGGATTGG
CGAATGGG
[124 nt withheld, positions 849-972]
C
[91 nt withheld, positions 974-1064]
A
[49 nt withheld, positions 1066-1114]
CCTTTGACGTTGGAGTCCACGTTCTTT
[37 nt withheld, positions 1142-1178]
ACCCTATCTCGGTCTATTCTTTTGATTTATAAGGGATTTTGCCGATTTCGGCCTATTGGTTAAAAAATGA
GCTGATTTAACAAAAATTTAACGCGAATTTTAACAAAATATTAACGTTTACAATTTCTGGCGGCACGATG
GCATGAGATTATCAAAAAGGATCTTCACCTAGATCCTTTTAAATTAAAAATGAAGTTTTAAATCAATCTA
AAGTATATATGAGTAAACTTGGTCTGACAGTTACCAATGCTTAATCAGTGAGGCACCTATCTCAGCGATC
TGTCTATTTCGTTCATCCATAGTTGCCTGACTCCCCGTCGTGTAGATAACTACGATACGGGAGGGCTTAC
CATCTGGCCCCAGTGCTGCAATGATACCGCGAGACCCACGCTCACCGGCTCCAGATTTATCAGCAATAAA
CCAGCCAGCCGGAAGGGCCGAGCGCAGAAGTGGTCCTGCAACTTTATCCGCCTCCATCCAGTCTATTAAT
TGTTGCCGGGAAGCTAGAGTAAGTAGTTCGCCAGTTAATAGTTTGCGCAACGTTGTTGCCATTGCTACAG
GCATCGTGGTGTCACGCTCGTCGTTTGGTATGGCTTCATTCAGCTCCGGTTCCCAACGATCAAGGCGAGT
TACATGATCCCCCATGTTGTGCAAAAAAGCGGTTAGCTCCTTCGGTCCTCCGATCGTTGTCAGAAGTAAG
TTGGCCGCAGTGTTATCACTCATGGTTATGGCAGCACTGCATAATTCTCTTACTGTCATGCCATCCGTAA
GATGCTTTTCTGTGACTGGTGAGTACTCAACCAAGTCATTCTGAGAATAGTGTATGCGGCGACCGAGTTG
CTCTTGCCCGGCGTCAATACGGGATAATACCGCGCCACATAGCAGAACTTTAAAAGTGCTCATCATTGGA
AAACGTTCTTCGGGGCGAAAACTCTCAAGGATCTTACCGCTGTTGAGATCCAGTTCGATGTAACCCACTC
GTGCACCCAACTGATCTTCAGCATCTTTTACTTTCACCAGCGTTTCTGGGTGAGCAAAAACAGGAAGGCA
AAATGCCGCAAAAAAGGGAATAAGGGCGACACGGAAATGTTGAATACTCATACTCTTCCTTTTTCAATCA
TGATTGAAGCATTTATCAGGGTTATTGTCTCATGAGCGGATACATATTTGAATGTATTTAGAAAAATAAA
CAAATAGGTCATGACCAAAATCCCTTAACGTGAGTTTTCGTTCCACTGAGCGTCAGACCCCGTAGAAAAG
ATCAAAGGATCTTCTTGAGATCCTTTTTTTCTGCGCGTAATCTGCTGCTTGCAAACAAAAAAACCACCGC
TACCAGCGGTGGTTTGTTTGCCGGATCAAGAGCTACCAACTCTTTTTCCGAAGGTAACTGGCTTCAGCAG
AGCGCAGATACCAAATACTGTCCTTCTAGTGTAGCCGTAGTTAGGCCACCACTTCAAGAACTCTGTAGCA
CCGCCTACATACCTCGCTCTGCTAATCCTGTTACCAGTGGCTGCTGCCAGTGGCGATAAGTCGTGTCTTA
CCGGGTTGGACTCAAGACGATAGTTACCGGATAAGGCGCAGCGGTCGGGCTGAACGGGGGGTTCGTGCAC
ACAGCCCAGCTTGGAGCGAACGACCTACACCGAACTGAGATACCTACAGCGTGAGCTATGAGAAAGCGCC
ACGCTTCCCGAAGGGAGAAAGGCGGACAGGTATCCGGTAAGCGGCAGGGTCGGAACAGGAGAGCGCACGA
GGGAGCTTCCAGGGGGAAACGCCTGGTATCTTTATAGTCCTGTCGGGTTTCGCCACCTCTGACTTGAGCG
TCGATTTTTGTGATGCTCGTCAGGGGGGCGGAGCCTATGGAAAAACGCCAGCAACGCGGCCTTTTTACGG
TTCCTGGCCTTTTGCTGGCCTTTTGCTCACATGTTCTTTCCTGCGTTATCCCCTGATTCTGTGGATAACC
GTATTACCGCCTTTGAGTGAGCTGATACCGCTCGCCGCAGCCGAACGACCGAGCGCAGCGAGTCAGTGAG
CGAGGAAGCGGAAGAGCGCCTGATGCGGTATTTTCTCCTTACGCATCTGTGCGGTATTTCACACCGCATA
TATGGTGCACTCTCAGTACAATCTGCTCTGATGCCGCATAGTTAAGCCAGTATACACTCCGCTATCGCTA
CGTGACTGGGTCATGGCTGCGCCCCGACACCCGCCAACACCCGCTGACGCGCCCTGACGGGCTTGTCTGC
TCCCGGCATCCGCTTACAGACAAGCTGTGACCGTCTCCGGGAGCTGCATGTGTCAGAGGTTTTCACCGTC
ATCACCGAAACGCGCGAGGCAGCTGCGGTAAAGCTCATCAGCGTGGTCGTGAAGCGATTCACAGATGTCT
GCCTGTTCATCCGCGTCCAGCTCGTTGAGTTTCTCCAGAAGCGTTAATGTCTGGCTTCTGATAAAGCGGG
CCATGTTAAGGGCGGTTTTTTCCTGTTTGGTCACTGATGCCTCCGTGTAAGGGGGATTTCTGTTCATGGG
GGTAATGATACCGATGAAACGAGAGAGGATGCTCACGATACGGGTTACTGATGATGAACATGCCCGGTTA
CTGGAACGTTGTGAGGGTAAACAACTGGCGGTATGGATGCGGCGGGACCAGAGAAAAATCACTCAGGGTC
AATGCCAGCGCTTCGTTAATACAGATGTAGGTGTTCCACAGGGTAGCCAGCAGCATCCTGCGATGCAGAT
CCGGAACATAATGGTGCAGGGCGCTGACTTCCGCGTTTCCAGACTTTACGAAACACGGAAACCGAAGACC
ATTCATGTTGTTGCTCAGGTCGCAGACGTTTTGCAGCAGCAGTCGCTTCACGTTCGCTCGCGTATCGGTG
ATTCATTCTGCTAACCAGTAAGGCAACCCCGCCAGCCTAGCCGGGTCCTCAACGACAGGAGCACGATCAT
GCTAGTCATGCCCCGCGCCCACCGGAAGGAGCTGACTGGGTTGAAGGCTCTCAAGGGCATCGGTCGAGAT
CCCGGTGCCTAATGAGTGAGCTAACTTACATTAATTGCGTTGCGCTCACTGCCCGCTTTCCAGTCGGGAA
ACCTGTCGTGCCAGCTGCATTAATGAATCGGCCAACGCGCGGGGAGAGGCGGTTTGCGTATTGGGCGCCA
GGGTGGTTTTTCTTTTCACCAGTGAGACGGGCAACAGCTGATTGCCCTTCACCGCCTGGCCCTGAGAGAG
TTGCAGCAAGCGGTCCACGCTGGTTTGCCCCAGCAGGCGAAAATCCTGTTTGATGGTGGTTAACGGCGGG
ATATAACATGAGCTGTCTTCGGTATCGTCGTATCCCACTACCGAGATGTCCGCACCAACGCGCAGCCCGG
ACTCGGTAATGGCGCGCATTGCGCCCAGCGCCATCTGATCGTTGGCAACCAGCATCGCAGTGGGAACGAT
GCCCTCATTCAGCATTTGCATGGTTTGTTGAAAACCGGACATGGCACTCCAGTCGCCTTCCCGTTCCGCT
ATCGGCTGAATTTGATTGCGAGTGAGATATTTATGCCAGCCAGCCAGACGCAGACGCGCCGAGACAGAAC
TTAATGGGCCCGCTAACAGCGCGATTTGCTGGTGACCCAATGCGACCAGATGCTCCACGCCCAGTCGCGT
ACCGTCTTCATGGGAGAAAATAATACTGTTGATGGGTGTCTGGTCAGAGACATCAAGAAATAACGCCGGA
ACATTAGTGCAGGCAGCTTCCACAGCAATGGCATCCTGGTCATCCAGCGGATAGTTAATGATCAGCCCAC
TGACGCGTTGCGCGAGAAGATTGTGCACCGCCGCTTTACAGGCTTCGACGCCGCTTCGTTCTACCATCGA
CACCACCACGCTGGCACCCAGTTGATCGGCGCGAGATTTAATCGCCGCGACAATTTGCGACGGCGCGTGC
AGGGCCAGACTGGAGGTGGCAACGCCAATCAGCAACGACTGTTTGCCCGCCAGTTGTTGTGCCACGCGGT
TGGGAATGTAATTCAGCTCCGCCATCGCCGCTTCCACTTTTTCCCGCGTTTTCGCAGAAACGTGGCTGGC
CTGGTTCACCACGCGGGAAACGGTCTGATAAGAGACACCGGCATACTCTGCGACATCGTATAACGTTACT
GGTTTCACATTCACCACCCTGAATTGACTCTCTTCCGGGCGCTATCATGCCATACCGCGAAAGGTTTTGC
GCCATTCGATGGTGTCCGGGATCTCGACGCTCTCCCTTATGCGACTCCTGCATTAGGAAGCAGCCCAGTA
GTAGGTTGAGGCCGTTGAGCACCGCCGCCGCAAGGAATGGTGCATGCAAGGAGATGGCGCCCAACAGTCC
CCCGGCCACGGGGCCTGCCACCATACCCACGCCGAAACAAGCGCTCATGAGCCCGAAGTGGCGAGCCCGA
TCTTCCCCATCGGTGATGTCGGCGATATAGGCGCCAGCAACCGCACCTGTGGCGCCGGTGATGCCGGCCA
CGATGCGTCCGGCGTAGAGGATCGAGATCGATCTCGATCCCGCGAAATTAATACGACTCACTATA
