>Addgene plasmid #72518 | pJK546 | addgene partial sequence | sequence record 135831 | pBRrevBam 5'-GGTGATGTCGGCGATATAGG-3'
ATGCCGGCCACGATGCGTCCGGCGTAGAGGATCGAGATCGATCTCGATCCCGCGAAATTAATACGACTCA
CTATAGGGGAATTGTGAGCGGATAACAATTCCCCTCTAGAAATAATTTTGTTTAACTTTAAGAAGGAGAT
ATACCATGGCAAAGCGCACCCTTCTTATAGCGCTGGCATTGGCATGCGCGGCACCGGGCTTGGCCCATGC
CCAGCGCATTGCGCCCATGAAGGCAGGTAACTTTGCCCGCCTTTGTACGCGCGCCACTAGTGCTGGCATT
TGCGATGCCTATATTGGCGGCCTGACGGATGGGGTCTCTCTTTCCAAAATCAATGATCGGAACGAGGGGG
ATCCTTCTGCGCCTGCTGGTTTTTGTGTTCCCGCTACAGAAACCATGCCCGTTATGCGCTCCAAGGTACT
TACCTGGCTGAAAGCGCATTCTGAAACACTGGACAAGCCGGTTGGTGAAAGTGTTTTTGCCGCCCTGCAC
GCCTCTTATCCGTGCAGTGTGAAAAAATGAAAGCTTGCGGCCGCATAATGCTTAAGTCGAACAGAAAGTA
ATCGTATTGTACACGGCCGCATAATCGAAATTAATACGACTCACTATAGGGGAATTGTGAGCGGATAACA
ATTCCCCATCTTAGTATATTAGTTAAGTATAAGAAGGAGATATACATATGGCAGATCTCAATTGGATATC
GGCCGGCCACGCGATCGCTGACGTCGGTACCCTCGAGTCTGGTAAAGAAACCGCTGCTGCGAAATTTGAA
CGCCAGCACATGGACTCGTCTACTAGCGCAGCTTAATTAACCTAGGCTGCTGCCACCGCTGAGCAATAAC
TAGCATAACCCCTTGGGGCCTCTAAACGGGTCTTGAGGGGTTTTTTGCTGAAAGGAGGAACTATATCCGG
ATTGGCGAATGGG
[124 nt withheld, positions 924-1047]
CGCCGGCTTTCCCCGTCAAGCTCTAAATCGG
