>Addgene plasmid #72518 | pJK546 | addgene partial sequence | sequence record 135832 | F1ori-R 5'-AGGGAAGAAAGCGAAAGGAG-3'
[53 nt withheld, positions 1-53]
CCCATTCGCCAATCCGGATATAGTTCCTCCTTTCAGCAAAAAACCCCTCAAGACCCGTTTAGAGGCCCCA
AGGGGTTATGCTAGTTATTGCTCAGCGGTGGCAGCAGCCTAGGTTAATTAAGCTGCGCTAGTAGACGAGT
CCATGTGCTGGCGTTCAAATTTCGCAGCAGCGGTTTCTTTACCAGACTCGAGGGTACCGACGTCAGCGAT
CGCGTGGCCGGCCGATATCCAATTGAGATCTGCCATATGTATATCTCCTTCTTATACTTAACTAATATAC
TAAGATGGGGAATTGTTATCCGCTCACAATTCCCCTATAGTGAGTCGTATTAATTTCGATTATGCGGCCG
TGTACAATACGATTACTTTCTGTTCGACTTAAGCATTATGCGGCCGCAAGCTTTCATTTTTTCACACTGC
ACGGATAAGAGGCGTGCAGGGCGGCAAAAACACTTTCACCAACCGGCTTGTCCAGTGTTTCAGAATGCGC
TTTCAGCCAGGTAAGTACCTTGGAGCGCATAACGGGCATGGTTTCTGTAGCGGGAACACAAAAACCAGCA
GGCGCAGAAGGATCCCCCTCGTTCCGATCATTGATTTTGGAAAGAGAGACCCCATCCGTCAGGCCGCCAA
TATAGGCATCGCAAATGCCAGCACTAGTGGCGCGCGTACAAAGGCGGGCAAAGTTACCTGCCTTCATGGG
CGCAATGCGCTGGGCATGGGCCAAGCCCGGTGCCGCGCATGCCAATGCCAGCGCTATAAGAAGGGTGCGC
TTTGCCATGGTATATCTCCTTCTTAAAGTTAAACAAAATTATTTCTAGAGGGGAATTGTTATCCGCTCAC
AATTCCCCTATAGTGAGTCGTATTAATTTCGCGGGATCGAGATCGATCTCGATCCTCTACGCCGGACGCA
TCGTGGCCGGCATCACCGGCGCCACAGGTGCGGTTGCTGGCGCCTATATCGCCGACATCACCGATGGGGA
AGA
